>Addgene plasmid #72260 | pCDH-EF1-Fon-copGFP | depositor full sequence | sequence record 131823 | reconstructed and partially sequenced
ACGCGTGTAGTCTTATGCAATACTCTTGTAGTCTTGCAACATGGTAACGATGAGTTAGCAACATGCCTTA
CAAGGAGAGAAAAAGCACCGTGCATGCCGATTGGTGGAAGTAAGGTGGTACGATCGTGCCTTATTAGGAA
GGCAACAGACGGGTCTGACATGGATTGGACGAACCACTGAATTGCCGCATTGCAGAGATATTGTATTTAA
GTGCCTAGCTCGATACAATAAACGGGTCTCTCTGGTTAGACCAGATCTGAGCCTGGGAGCTCTCTGGCTA
ACTAGGGAACCCACTGCTTAAGCCTCAATAAAGCTTGCCTTGAGTGCTTCAAGTAGTGTGTGCCCGTCTG
TTGTGTGACTCTGGTAACTAGAGATCCCTCAGACCCTTTTAGTCAGTGTGGAAAATCTCTAGCAGTGGCG
CCCGAACAGGGACCTGAAAGCGAAAGGGAAACCAGAGCTCTCTCGACGCAGGACTCGGCTTGCTGAAGCG
CGCACGGCAAGAGGCGAGGGGCGGCGACTGGTGAGTACGCCAAAAATTTTGACTAGCGGAGGCTAGAAGG
AGAGAGATGGGTGCGAGAGCGTCAGTATTAAGCGGGGGAGAATTAGATCGCGATGGGAAAAAATTCGGTT
AAGGCCAGGGGGAAAGAAAAAATATAAATTAAAACATATAGTATGGGCAAGCAGGGAGCTAGAACGATTC
GCAGTTAATCCTGGCCTGTTAGAAACATCAGAAGGCTGTAGACAAATACTGGGACAGCTACAACCATCCC
TTCAGACAGGATCAGAAGAACTTAGATCATTATATAATACAGTAGCAACCCTCTATTGTGTGCATCAAAG
GATAGAGATAAAAGACACCAAGGAAGCTTTAGACAAGATAGAGGAAGAGCAAAACAAAAGTAAGACCACC
GCACAGCAAGCGGCCACTGATCTTCAGACCTGGAGGAGGAGATATGAGGGACAATTGGAGAAGTGAATTA
TATAAATATAAAGTAGTAAAAATTGAACCATTAGGAGTAGCACCCACCAAGGCAAAGAGAAGAGTGGTGC
AGAGAGAAAAAAGAGCAGTGGGAATAGGAGCTTTGTTCCTTGGGTTCTTGGGAGCAGCAGGAAGCACTAT
GGGCGCAGCCTCAATGACGCTGACGGTACAGGCCAGACAATTATTGTCTGGTATAGTGCAGCAGCAGAAC
AATTTGCTGAGGGCTATTGAGGCGCAACAGCATCTGTTGCAACTCACAGTCTGGGGCATCAAGCAGCTCC
AGGCAAGAATCCTGGCTGTGGAAAGATACCTAAAGGATCAACAGCTCCTGGGGATTTGGGGTTGCTCTGG
AAAACTCATTTGCACCACTGCTGTGCCTTGGAATGCTAGTTGGAGTAATAAATCTCTGGAACAGATTGGA
ATCACACGACCTGGATGGAGTGGGACAGAGAAATTAACAATTACACAAGCTTAATACACTCCTTAATTGA
AGAATCGCAAAACCAGCAAGAAAAGAATGAACAAGAATTATTGGAATTAGATAAATGGGCAAGTTTGTGG
AATTGGTTTAACATAACAAATTGGCTGTGGTATATAAAATTATTCATAATGATAGTAGGAGGCTTGGTAG
GTTTAAGAATAGTTTTTGCTGTACTTTCTATAGTGAATAGAGTTAGGCAGGGATATTCACCATTATCGTT
TCAGACCCACCTCCCAACCCCGAGGGGACCCGACAGGCCCGAAGGAATAGAAGAAGAAGGTGGAGAGAGA
GACAGAGACAGATCCATTCGATTAGTGAACGGATCTCGACGGTATCGGTTAACTTTTAAAAGAAAAGGGG
GGATTGGGGGGTACAGTGCAGGGGAAAGAATAGTAGACATAATAGCAACAGACATACAAACTAAAGAATT
ACAAAAACAAATTACAAAAATTCAAAATTTTATCGATAGCTTTGCAAAGATGGATAAAGTTTTAAACAGA
GAGGAATCTTTGCAGCTAATGGACCTTCTAGGTCTTGAAAGGAGTGGGAATTGGCTCCGGTGCCCGTCAG
TGGGCAGAGCGCACATCGCCCACAGTCCCCGAGAAGTTGGGGGGAGGGGTCGGCAATTGAACCGGTGCCT
AGAGAAGGTGGCGCGGGGTAAACTGGGAAAGTGATGTCGTGTACTGGCTCCGCCTTTTTCCCGAGGGTGG
GGGAGAACCGTATATAAGTGCAGTAGTCGCCGTGAACGTTCTTTTTCGCAACGGGTTTGCCGCCAGAACA
CAGGTAAGTGCCGTGTGTGGTTCCCGCGGGCCTGGCCTCTTTACGGGTTATGGCCCTTGCGTGCCTTGAA
TTACTTCCACCTGGCTGCAGTACGTGATTCTTGATCCCGAGCTTCGGGTTGGAAGTGGGTGGGAGAGTTC
GAGGCCTTGCGCTTAAGGAGCCCCTTCGCCTCGTGCTTGAGTTGAGGCCTGGCCTGGGCGCTGGGGCCGC
CGCGTGCGAATCTGGTGGCACCTTCGCGCCTGTCTCGCTGCTTTCGATAAGTCTCTAGCCATTTAAAATT
TTTGATGACCTGCTGCGACGCTTTTTTTCTGGCAAGATAGTCTTGTAAATGCGGGCCAAGATCTGCACAC
TGGTATTTCGGTTTTTGGGGCCGCGGGCGGCGACGGGGCCCGTGCGTCCCAGCGCACATGTTCGGCGAGG
CGGGGCCTGCGAGCGCGGCCACCGAGAATCGGACGGGGGTAGTCTCAAGCTGGCCGGCCTGCTCTGGTGC
CTGGCCTCGCGCCGCCGTGTATCGCCCCGCCCTGGGCGGCAAGGCTGGCCCGGTCGGCACCAGTTGCGTG
AGCGGAAAGATGGCCGCTTCCCGGCCCTGCTGCAGGGAGCTCAAAATGGAGGACGCGGCGCTCGGGAGAG
CGGGCGGGTGAGTCACCCACACAAAGGAAAAGGGCCTTTCCGTCCTCAGCCGTCGCTTCATGTGACTCCA
CGGAGTACCGGGCGCCGTCCAGGCACCTCGATTAGTTCTCGAGCTTTTGGAGTACGTCGTCTTTAGGTTG
GGGGGAGGGGTTTTATGCGATGGAGTTTCCCCACACTGAGTGGGTGGAGACTGAAGTTAGGCCAGCTTGG
CACTTGATGTAATTCTCCTTGGAATTTGCCCTTTTTGAGTTTGGATCTTGGTTCATTCTCAAGCCTCAGA
CAGTGGTTCAAAGTTTTTTTCTTCCATTTCAGGTGTCGTGAGGAATTGGATCCGAAGTTCCTATTCTCTG
AAAGTATAGGAACTTCGGCGCGCCTTAGCGAGATCCGGTGGAGCCGGGTCCGGCGGTGCCGTCCACGGCA
GAATTGGACGACTGAGCGCGGGATCTGGCGAAGGCAATGGGGGTCTTGAAGGCGTGCTGGTACTCCACGA
TGCCCAGCTCGGTGTTGCTGTGCAGCTCCTCCACGCGGCGGAAGGCGAACATGGGGCCCCCGTTCTGCAG
GATGCTGGGGTGGATGGCGCTCTTGAAGTGCATGTGGCTGTCCACCACGAAGCTGTAGTAGCCGCCGTCG
CGCAGGCTGAAGGTGCGGGCGAAGCTGCCCACCAGCACGTTATCGCCCATGGGGTGCAGGTGCTCCACGG
TGGCGTTGCTGCGGATGATCTTGTCGGTGAAGATCACGCTGTCCTCGGGGAAGCCGGTGCCCACCACCTT
GAAGTCGCCGATCACGCGGCCGGCCTCGTAGCGGTAGCTGAAGCTCACGTGCAGCACGCCGCCGTCCTCG
TACTTCTCGATGCGGGTGTTGGTGTAGCCGCCGTTGTTGATGGCGTGCAGGAAGGGGTTCTCGTAGCCGC
TGGGGTAGGTGCCGAAGTGGTAGAAGCCGTAGCCCATCACGTGGCTCAGCAGGTAGGGGCTGAAGGTCAG
GGCGCCTTTGGTGCTCTTCATCTTGTTGGTCATGCGGCCCTGCTTGGGGGTGCCCTCTCCGCCGCCCACC
AGCTCGAACTCCACGCCGTTCAGGGTGCCGGTGATGCGGCACTCGATCTCCATGGCGGGCAGGCCGCTCT
CGTCGCTCTCCATGGTGGCTAGCGAAGTTCCTATACTTTCAGAGAATAGGAACTTCGAATTCGTCGACAA
TCAACCTCTGGATTACAAAATTTGTGAAAGATTGACTGGTATTCTTAACTATGTTGCTCCTTTTACGCTA
TGTGGATACGCTGCTTTAATGCCTTTGTATCATGCTATTGCTTCCCGTATGGCTTTCATTTTCTCCTCCT
TGTATAAATCCTGGTTGCTGTCTCTTTATGAGGAGTTGTGGCCCGTTGTCAGGCAACGTGGCGTGGTGTG
CACTGTGTTTGCTGACGCAACCCCCACTGGTTGGGGCATTGCCACCACCTGTCAGCTCCTTTCCGGGACT
TTCGCTTTCCCCCTCCCTATTGCCACGGCGGAACTCATCGCCGCCTGCCTTGCCCGCTGCTGGACAGGGG
CTCGGCTGTTGGGCACTGACAATTCCGTGGTGTTGTCGGGGAAATCATCGTCCTTTCCTTGGCTGCTCGC
CTGTGTTGCCACCTGGATTCTGCGCGGGACGTCCTTCTGCTACGTCCCTTCGGCCCTCAATCCAGCGGAC
CTTCCTTCCCGCGGCCTGCTGCCGGCTCTGCGGCCTCTTCCGCGTCTTCGCCTTCGCCCTCAGACGAGTC
GGATCTCCCTTTGGGCCGCCTCCCCGCCTGGTACCTTTAAGACCAATGACTTACAAGGCAGCTGTAGATC
TTAGCCACTTTTTAAAAGAAAAGGGGGGACTGGAAGGGCTAATTCACTCCCAACGAAAATAAGATCTGCT
TTTTGCTTGTACTGGGTCTCTCTGGTTAGACCAGATCTGAGCCTGGGAGCTCTCTGGCTAACTAGGGAAC
CCACTGCTTAAGCCTCAATAAAGCTTGCCTTGAGTGCTTCAAGTAGTGTGTGCCCGTCTGTTGTGTGACT
CTGGTAACTAGAGATCCCTCAGACCCTTTTAGTCAGTGTGGAAAATCTCTAGCAGTAGTAGTTCATGTCA
TCTTATTATTCAGTATTTATAACTTGCAAAGAAATGAATATCAGAGAGTGAGAGGAACTTGTTTATTGCA
GCTTATAATGGTTACAAATAAAGCAATAGCATCACAAATTTCACAAATAAAGCATTTTTTTCACTGCATT
CTAGTTGTGGTTTGTCCAAACTCATCAATGTATCTTATCATGTCTGGCTCTAGCTATCCCGCCCCTAACT
CCGCCCAGTTCCGCCCATTCTCCGCCCCATGGCTGACTAATTTTTTTTATTTATGCAGAGGCCGAGGCCG
CCTCGGCCTCTGAGCTATTCCAGAAGTAGTGAGGAGGCTTTTTTGGAGGCCTAGACTTTTGCAGAGACGG
CCCAAATTCGTAATCATGGTCATAGCTGTTTCCTGTGTGAAATTGTTATCCGCTCACAATTCCACACAAC
ATACGAGCCGGAAGCATAAAGTGTAAAGCCTGGGGTGCCTAATGAGTGAGCTAACTCACATTAATTGCGT
TGCGCTCACTGCCCGCTTTCCAGTCGGGAAACCTGTCGTGCCAGCTGCATTAATGAATCGGCCAACGCGC
GGGGAGAGGCGGTTTGCGTATTGGGCGCTCTTCCGCTTCCTCGCTCACTGACTCGCTGCGCTCGGTCGTT
CGGCTGCGGCGAGCGGTATCAGCTCACTCAAAGGCGGTAATACGGTTATCCACAGAATCAGGGGATAACG
CAGGAAAGAACATGTGAGCAAAAGGCCAGCAAAAGGCCAGGAACCGTAAAAAGGCCGCGTTGCTGGCGTT
TTTCCATAGGCTCCGCCCCCCTGACGAGCATCACAAAAATCGACGCTCAAGTCAGAGGTGGCGAAACCCG
ACAGGACTATAAAGATACCAGGCGTTTCCCCCTGGAAGCTCCCTCGTGCGCTCTCCTGTTCCGACCCTGC
CGCTTACCGGATACCTGTCCGCCTTTCTCCCTTCGGGAAGCGTGGCGCTTTCTCATAGCTCACGCTGTAG
GTATCTCAGTTCGGTGTAGGTCGTTCGCTCCAAGCTGGGCTGTGTGCACGAACCCCCCGTTCAGCCCGAC
CGCTGCGCCTTATCCGGTAACTATCGTCTTGAGTCCAACCCGGTAAGACACGACTTATCGCCACTGGCAG
CAGCCACTGGTAACAGGATTAGCAGAGCGAGGTATGTAGGCGGTGCTACAGAGTTCTTGAAGTGGTGGCC
TAACTACGGCTACACTAGAAGGACAGTATTTGGTATCTGCGCTCTGCTGAAGCCAGTTACCTTCGGAAAA
AGAGTTGGTAGCTCTTGATCCGGCAAACAAACCACCGCTGGTAGCGGTGGTTTTTTTGTTTGCAAGCAGC
AGATTACGCGCAGAAAAAAAGGATCTCAAGAAGATCCTTTGATCTTTTCTACGGGGTCTGACGCTCAGTG
GAACGAAAACTCACGTTAAGGGATTTTGGTCATGAGATTATCAAAAAGGATCTTCACCTAGATCCTTTTA
AATTAAAAATGAAGTTTTAAATCAATCTAAAGTATATATGAGTAAACTTGGTCTGACAGTTACCAATGCT
TAATCAGTGAGGCACCTATCTCAGCGATCTGTCTATTTCGTTCATCCATAGTTGCCTGACTCCCCGTCGT
GTAGATAACTACGATACGGGAGGGCTTACCATCTGGCCCCAGTGCTGCAATGATACCGCGAGACCCACGC
TCACCGGCTCCAGATTTATCAGCAATAAACCAGCCAGCCGGAAGGGCCGAGCGCAGAAGTGGTCCTGCAA
CTTTATCCGCCTCCATCCAGTCTATTAATTGTTGCCGGGAAGCTAGAGTAAGTAGTTCGCCAGTTAATAG
TTTGCGCAACGTTGTTGCCATTGCTACAGGCATCGTGGTGTCACGCTCGTCGTTTGGTATGGCTTCATTC
AGCTCCGGTTCCCAACGATCAAGGCGAGTTACATGATCCCCCATGTTGTGCAAAAAAGCGGTTAGCTCCT
TCGGTCCTCCGATCGTTGTCAGAAGTAAGTTGGCCGCAGTGTTATCACTCATGGTTATGGCAGCACTGCA
TAATTCTCTTACTGTCATGCCATCCGTAAGATGCTTTTCTGTGACTGGTGAGTACTCAACCAAGTCATTC
TGAGAATAGTGTATGCGGCGACCGAGTTGCTCTTGCCCGGCGTCAATACGGGATAATACCGCGCCACATA
GCAGAACTTTAAAAGTGCTCATCATTGGAAAACGTTCTTCGGGGCGAAAACTCTCAAGGATCTTACCGCT
GTTGAGATCCAGTTCGATGTAACCCACTCGTGCACCCAACTGATCTTCAGCATCTTTTACTTTCACCAGC
GTTTCTGGGTGAGCAAAAACAGGAAGGCAAAATGCCGCAAAAAAGGGAATAAGGGCGACACGGAAATGTT
GAATACTCATACTCTTCCTTTTTCAATATTATTGAAGCATTTATCAGGGTTATTGTCTCATGAGCGGATA
CATATTTGAATGTATTTAGAAAAATAAACAAATAGGGGTTCCGCGCACATTTCCCCGAAAAGTGCCACCT
GACGTCTAAGAAACCATTATTATCATGACATTAACCTATAAAAATAGGCGTATCACGAGGCCCTTTCGTC
TCGCGCGTTTCGGTGATGACGGTGAAAACCTCTGACACATGCAGCTCCCGGAGACGGTCACAGCTTGTCT
GTAAGCGGATGCCGGGAGCAGACAAGCCCGTCAGGGCGCGTCAGCGGGTGTTGGCGGGTGTCGGGGCTGG
CTTAACTATGCGGCATCAGAGCAGATTGTACTGAGAGTGCACCATATGCGGTGTGAAATACCGCACAGAT
GCGTAAGGAGAAAATACCGCATCAGGCGCCATTCGCCATTCAGGCTGCGCAACTGTTGGGAAGGGCGATC
GGTGCGGGCCTCTTCGCTATTACGCCAGCTGGCGAAAGGGGGATGTGCTGCAAGGCGATTAAGTTGGGTA
ACGCCAGGGTTTTCCCAGTCACGACGTTGTAAAACGACGGCCAGTGCCAAGCTG
Features (pLannotate 1.2.2; 27 found; start..end, strand, type, name):
      6..227     +  promoter       RSV promoter: Rous sarcoma virus enhancer/promoter
    234..414     +  LTR            5' LTR (truncated): truncated 5' long terminal repeat (LTR) from HIV-1
    458..583     +  misc_feature   HIV-1 Ψ: packaging signal of human immunodeficiency virus type 1
    567..905     +  CDS            HIV-1 gag (fragment): gag protein from human immunodeficiency virus 1; gag
   1025..1361    +  ncRNA          RRE: Accession: RF00036 - HIV Rev response element
   1397..1786    +  CDS            env (fragment): ENV_HV1H2 - Experimental evidence at protein level: Swiss-Prot protein existence level 1. [Transmembrane protein gp41]: Acts as a class I viral fusion protein. Under the current model, the protein has at least 3 conformational states: pre-fusion native state, pre-hairpin intermediate state, and post-fusion hairpin state. During fusion of viral and target intracellular membranes, the coiled coil regions (heptad repeats) assume a trimer-of-hairpins structure, positioning the fusion peptide in close proximity to the C-terminal region of the ectodomain. The formation of this structure appears to d
   1804..1921    +  misc_feature   cPPT/CTS: central polypurine tract and central termination sequence of HIV-1
   1940..2006    +  CDS            small t antigen (fragment): SV40 (simian virus 40) small t antigen
   2013..3191    +  promoter       EF-1α promoter: strong constitutive promoter for human elongation factor EF-1α
   3204..3236    +  protein_bind   FRT (minimal): supports FLP-mediated excision but not integration (Turan and Bode, 2011) FLP recombinase from the Saccharomyces cerevisiae 2μ plasmid
   3317..3981    -  CDS            CopGFP (fragment): green fluorescent protein 2 from Pontellina plumata, also known as ppluGFP2 (Shagin et al., 2004)
   4014..4046    -  protein_bind   FRT (minimal): supports FLP-mediated excision but not integration (Turan and Bode, 2011) FLP recombinase from the Saccharomyces cerevisiae 2μ plasmid
   4059..4647    +  misc_feature   WPRE: woodchuck hepatitis virus posttranscriptional regulatory element
   4642..4749    +  CDS            nef (fragment): NEF_SIVS4 - Experimental evidence at protein level: Swiss-Prot protein existence level 1. Interferes with TCR signaling from the cell membrane. Interacts with CD247/TCRZ (TCR zeta chain) and exert potent down- regulation of cell surface TCR/CD3 complexes. From Simian immunodeficiency virus (isolate F236/smH4) (SIV-sm) (Simian immunodeficiency virus sooty mangabey monkey).
   4774..4954    +  LTR            5' LTR (truncated): truncated 5' long terminal repeat (LTR) from HIV-1
   5026..5147    +  polyA_signal   SV40 poly(A) signal: SV40 polyadenylation signal
   5166..5301    +  rep_origin     SV40 ori: SV40 origin of replication
   5363..5379    -  protein_bind   lac operator: The lac repressor binds to the lac operator to inhibit transcription in E. coli. This inhibition can be relieved by adding lactose or isopropyl-β-D-thiogalactopyranoside (IPTG). lac repressor encoded by lacI
   5387..5417    -  promoter       lac promoter: promoter for the E. coli lac operon
   5432..5453    -  protein_bind   CAP binding site: CAP binding activates transcription in the presence of cAMP. E. coli catabolite activator protein
   5466..5558    -  CDS            lacI (fragment): lac repressor; lacI; The lac repressor binds to the lac operator to inhibit transcription in E. coli. This inhibition can be relieved by adding lactose or isopropyl-β-D-thiogalactopyranoside (IPTG).
   5741..6329    -  rep_origin     ori: high-copy-number ColE1/pMB1/pBR322/pUC origin of replication
   6500..7360    -  CDS            AmpR: β-lactamase; bla; confers resistance to ampicillin, carbenicillin, and related antibiotics
   7361..7465    -  promoter       AmpR promoter: bla
   7560..7595    +  CDS            rop (fragment): Rop protein, which maintains plasmids at low copy number; rop
   7697..7796    +  misc_feature   bom (fragment): basis of mobility region from pBR322
   7802..7956    -  CDS            lacZα (fragment): LacZα fragment of β-galactosidase; lacZ fragment
