[The description below was written by a language model from this plasmid's Addgene catalogue record and pLannotate feature annotations shown in this document.]
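Description:
pCDH-EF1-Fon-copGFP is a third-generation-style HIV-1 lentiviral transfer plasmid built on the pCDH-CMV-MCS backbone, in which a ClaI/SalI fragment was replaced with an EF-1α promoter and a new multiple cloning site. It is propagated in E. coli through a high-copy ColE1/pUC-type origin and selected with ampicillin via the β-lactamase gene. The annotated sequence (about 8 kb, described as reconstructed and only partially sequenced) shows the usual lentiviral framework. An RSV promoter fused to a truncated 5' LTR drives genomic RNA production in packaging cells. It is followed by the Ψ packaging signal with a gag fragment, the Rev response element, an env fragment and the cPPT/CTS. Downstream of the payload lie a WPRE to enhance transcript expression, a second truncated LTR, an SV40 polyadenylation signal and an SV40 origin. Small fragments annotated as lac, rop, bom, nef and small t antigen sequences appear to be backbone remnants rather than functional parts.

The payload is a FLP-dependent ("Fon") reporter. The copGFP coding sequence, a green fluorescent protein derived from the copepod Pontellina plumata, was cloned between AscI and NheI sites. It sits in the antisense orientation relative to the EF-1α promoter and is flanked by two minimal FRT sites in opposite orientations. In this state no functional copGFP message is made. When FLP recombinase is supplied from another vector, recombination between the inverted FRT sites flips the cassette into the sense orientation, allowing EF-1α-driven fluorescence. Only a single FRT pair is annotated, so the record does not show a mechanism that would lock the inverted state. The construct serves as a lentivirally deliverable or transfectable reporter marking mammalian cells that express FLP.
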