Addgene plasmid #72260: pCDH-EF1-Fon-copGFP
Purpose: Express copGFP when FLP is expressed by another vector
Depositing lab: Kazuhiro Oka. Depositing organization: Baylor College of Medicine.
Backbone
  Vector backbone: pCDH-CMV-MCS
  Backbone manufacturer: Systembio
  Backbone size w/o insert (bp): 7133
  Modifications to backbone: ClaI/SalI fragment was replaced with EF1 + new MCS
  Vector type: Mammalian Expression, Lentiviral
Growth in bacteria
  Bacterial resistance: Ampicillin, 100 μg/mL
  Growth temperature: 37°C
  Growth strain: NEB Stable
  Copy number: High Copy
Gene/Insert
  Gene/Insert name: copGFP
  Species: Synthetic
  Promoter: elongation factor-1
  Cloning method: Restriction Enzyme; 5′ cloning site AscI (not destroyed); 3′ cloning site NheI (not destroyed)
  Sequencing primers: 5′ GCACTTGATGTAATTCTC; 3′ CAACACCACGGAATTGTCAG
Terms and licenses: Academic/Nonprofit Terms; Industry Terms: Not Available to Industry
How to cite: pCDH-EF1-Fon-copGFP was a gift from Kazuhiro Oka (Addgene plasmid # 72260 ; http://n2t.net/addgene:72260 ; RRID:Addgene_72260)
