>Addgene plasmid #72260 | pCDH-EF1-Fon-copGFP | addgene partial sequence | sequence record 134548 | EF1a-F 5'-TCAAGCCTCAGACAGTGGTTC-3'
AGTTCCTATTCTCTGAAAGTATAGGAACTTCGGCGCGCCTTAGCGAGATCCGGTGGAGCCGGGTCCGGCG
GTGCCGTCCACGGCAGAATTGGACGACTGAGCGCGGGATCTGGCGAAGGCAATGGGGGTCTTGAAGGCGT
GCTGGTACTCCACGATGCCCAGCTCGGTGTTGCTGTGCAGCTCCTCCACGCGGCGGAAGGCGAACATGGG
GCCCCCGTTCTGCAGGATGCTGGGGTGGATGGCGCTCTTGAAGTGCATGTGGCTGTCCACCACGAAGCTG
TAGTAGCCGCCGTCGCGCAGGCTGAAGGTGCGGGCGAAGCTGCCCACCAGCACGTTATCGCCCATGGGGT
GCAGGTGCTCCACGGTGGCGTTGCTGCGGATGATCTTGTCGGTGAAGATCACGCTGTCCTCGGGGAAGCC
GGTGCCCACCACCTTGAAGTCGCCGATCACGCGGCCGGCCTCGTAGCGGTAGCTGAAGCTCACGTGCAGC
ACGCCGCCGTCCTCGTACTTCTCGATGCGGGTGTTGGTGTAGCCGCCGTTGTTGATGGCGTGCAGGAAGG
GGTTCTCGTAGCCGCTGGGGTAGGTGCCGAAGTGGTAGAAGCCGTAGCCCATCACGTGGCTCAGCAGGTA
GGGGCTGAAGGTCAGGGCGCCTTTGGTGCTCTTCATCTTGTTGGTCATGCGGCCCTGCTTGGGGGTGCCC
TCTCCGCCGCCCACCAGCTCGAACTCCACGCCGTTCAGGGTGCCGGTGATGCGGCACTCGATCTCCATGG
CGGGCAGGCCGCTCTCGTCGCTCTCCATGGTGGCTAGCGAAGTTCCTATACTTTCAGAGAATAGGAACTT
CGA
