>Addgene plasmid #72260 | pCDH-EF1-Fon-copGFP | addgene partial sequence | sequence record 134549 | WPRE-R 5'-CATAGCGTAAAAGGAGCAACA-3'
ATCCAGAGGTTGATTGTCGACGAATTCGAAGTTCCTATTCTCTGAAAGTATAGGAACTTCGCTAGCCACC
ATGGAGAGCGACGAGAGCGGCCTGCCCGCCATGGAGATCGAGTGCCGCATCACCGGCACCCTGAACGGCG
TGGAGTTCGAGCTGGTGGGCGGCGGAGAGGGCACCCCCAAGCAGGGCCGCATGACCAACAAGATGAAGAG
CACCAAAGGCGCCCTGACCTTCAGCCCCTACCTGCTGAGCCACGTGATGGGCTACGGCTTCTACCACTTC
GGCACCTACCCCAGCGGCTACGAGAACCCCTTCCTGCACGCCATCAACAACGGCGGCTACACCAACACCC
GCATCGAGAAGTACGAGGACGGCGGCGTGCTGCACGTGAGCTTCAGCTACCGCTACGAGGCCGGCCGCGT
GATCGGCGACTTCAAGGTGGTGGGCACCGGCTTCCCCGAGGACAGCGTGATCTTCACCGACAAGATCATC
CGCAGCAACGCCACCGTGGAGCACCTGCACCCCATGGGCGATAACGTGCTGGTGGGCAGCTTCGCCCGCA
CCTTCAGCCTGCGCGACGGCGGCTACTACAGCTTCGTGGTGGACAGCCACATGCACTTCAAGAGCGCCAT
CCACCCCAGCATCCTGCAGAACGGGGGCCCCATGTTCGCCTTCCGCCGCGTGGAGGAGCTGCACAGCAAC
ACCGAGCTGGGCATCGTGGAGTACCAGCACGCCTTCAAGACCCCCATTGCCTTCGCCAGATCCCGCGCTC
AGTCGTCCAATTCTGCCGTGGACGGCACCGCCGGACCCGGCTCCACCGGATCTCGCTAAGGCGCGCCGA
